Addgene plasmid #54495: PA-mCherry1-C1
Purpose: (Empty Backbone) Localization: C1 Cloning Vector, Excitation: 400 / 504, Emission: 515 / 517
Depositing lab: Michael Davidson. Depositing organization: Florida State University, Tallahassee.
Backbone
  Vector backbone: PA-mCherry1-C1
  Backbone size (bp): 4750
  Vector type: Mammalian Expression
  Selectable markers: Neomycin (select with G418)
  Tag / fusion protein: PA-mCherry1 (N terminal on backbone)
Growth in bacteria
  Bacterial resistance: Kanamycin, 50 μg/mL
  Growth temperature: 37°C
  Growth strain: DH5alpha
  Copy number: High Copy
Gene/Insert
  Gene/Insert name: None
  Tag / fusion protein: PA-mCherry1 (N terminal on backbone)
Terms and licenses: Academic/Nonprofit Terms; Industry Terms: Not Available to Industry
Depositor comments: . Excitation = 400 / 564; Emission = 595
How to cite: PA-mCherry1-C1 was a gift from Michael Davidson (Addgene plasmid # 54495 ; http://n2t.net/addgene:54495 ; RRID:Addgene_54495)
