[The description below was written by a language model from this plasmid's Addgene catalogue record and pLannotate feature annotations shown in this document.]
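Description:
PA-mCherry1-C1 is an empty mammalian expression backbone of the C1 cloning-vector type, designed for building fusions in which the photoactivatable red fluorescent protein PAmCherry1 sits at the N-terminus of a protein of interest. The catalogue lists the backbone at 4750 bp, while the sequenced record underlying the feature table is 4,716 nt. Expression is driven by the human cytomegalovirus immediate early enhancer and promoter, followed by the PAmCherry1 coding sequence, a multiple cloning site placed directly after it, and an SV40 polyadenylation signal. A gene cloned in frame into the MCS is therefore expressed as a PAmCherry1-tagged fusion; no insert is present in the plasmid as deposited.

Propagation in E. coli relies on a high-copy ColE1/pUC-type origin, and an f1 origin is also present for single-stranded DNA production. A single NeoR/KanR gene (Tn5 aminoglycoside phosphotransferase) serves both hosts: a bacterial bla-type promoter gives kanamycin resistance in bacteria, while the adjacent SV40 enhancer/early promoter, with an HSV TK poly(A) signal downstream, allows G418 selection of stably transfected mammalian cells. The short annotated fragments (RSF ori, large T antigen, ble, bGH poly(A)) appear to be partial matches to backbone sequence rather than functional elements.

PAmCherry1 is a monomeric Discosoma-derived protein that becomes red-fluorescent only after activation with violet light, which suits it to tracking selected protein populations and to localization-based imaging. The record's spectral values are inconsistent: the purpose field gives green-range figures, whereas the depositor comment gives activation near 400 nm, excitation at 564 nm and emission at 595 nm, which fits a red fluorescent protein.
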