Features (pLannotate 1.2.2; 15 found; start..end, strand, type, name):
      1..47      +  rep_origin     RSF ori (fragment): Plasmids containing the RSF 1030 origin of replication can be propagated in E. coli cells that contain additional plasmids with compatible origins.
    115..418     +  enhancer       CMV enhancer: human cytomegalovirus immediate early enhancer
    419..622     +  promoter       CMV promoter: human cytomegalovirus (CMV) immediate early promoter
    661..1368    +  CDS            PAmCherry1: PAmCherry1 is a photoactivatable red fluorescent protein published in 2009, derived from Discosoma sp.. It is reported to be a rapidly-maturing monomer with high acid sensitivity.
   1369..1434    +  misc_feature   MCS: multiple cloning site
   1451..1535    +  CDS            large T antigen (fragment): large T antigen from SV40 (simian virus 40)
   1558..1679    +  polyA_signal   SV40 poly(A) signal: SV40 polyadenylation signal
   1713..2141    -  rep_origin     f1 ori (sequence partly withheld): f1 bacteriophage origin of replication; arrow indicates direction of (+) strand synthesis
   2168..2272    +  promoter       AmpR promoter: bla
   2274..2631    +  promoter       SV40 promoter: SV40 enhancer and early promoter
   2666..3460    +  CDS            NeoR/KanR: aminoglycoside phosphotransferase from Tn5; aph(3')-II (or nptII); confers resistance to neomycin, kanamycin, and G418 (Geneticin®)
   3481..3633    +  CDS            ble (fragment): BLE_KLEPN - Experimental evidence at protein level: Swiss-Prot protein existence level 1. Binding protein with a strong affinity to the bleomycin family of antibiotics. Binds to CL990; an antimitotic-antibiotic compound. From Klebsiella pneumoniae.
   3692..3739    +  polyA_signal   HSV TK poly(A) signal: herpes simplex virus thymidine kinase polyadenylation signal (Cole and Stacy, 1985)
   3830..3846    -  polyA_signal   bGH poly(A) signal (fragment): bovine growth hormone polyadenylation signal
   4068..4656    +  rep_origin     ori: high-copy-number ColE1/pMB1/pBR322/pUC origin of replication
>Addgene plasmid #54495 | PA-mCherry1-C1 | addgene full sequence | sequence record 218682 | Addgene NGS Result
TTCTTTCCTGCGTTATCCCCTGATTCTGTGGATAACCGTATTACCGCCATGCATTAGTTATTAATAGTAA
TCAATTACGGGGTCATTAGTTCATAGCCCATATATGGAGTTCCGCGTTACATAACTTACGGTAAATGGCC
CGCCTGGCTGACCGCCCAACGACCCCCGCCCATTGACGTCAATAATGACGTATGTTCCCATAGTAACGCC
AATAGGGACTTTCCATTGACGTCAATGGGTGGAGTATTTACGGTAAACTGCCCACTTGGCAGTACATCAA
GTGTATCATATGCCAAGTACGCCCCCTATTGACGTCAATGACGGTAAATGGCCCGCCTGGCATTATGCCC
AGTACATGACCTTATGGGACTTTCCTACTTGGCAGTACATCTACGTATTAGTCATCGCTATTACCATGGT
GATGCGGTTTTGGCAGTACATCAATGGGCGTGGATAGCGGTTTGACTCACGGGGATTTCCAAGTCTCCAC
CCCATTGACGTCAATGGGAGTTTGTTTTGGCACCAAAATCAACGGGACTTTCCAAAATGTCGTAACAACT
CCGCCCCATTGACGCAAATGGGCGGTAGGCGTGTACGGTGGGAGGTCTATATAAGCAGAGCTGGTTTAGT
GAACCGTCAGATCCGCTAGCGGTCGCCACCATGGTGAGCAAGGGCGAGGAGGATAACATGGCCATCATTA
AGGAGTTCATGCGCTTCAAGGTGCACATGGAGGGGTCCGTGAACGGCCACGTGTTCGAGATCGAGGGCGA
GGGCGAGGGCCGCCCCTACGAGGGCACCCAGACCGCCAAGCTGAAGGTGACCAAGGGCGGCCCCCTGCCC
TTCACCTGGGACATCCTGAGCCCTCAGTTCATGTACGGCTCCAATGCCTACGTGAAGCACCCCGCCGACA
TCCCCGACTACTTTAAGCTGTCCTTCCCCGAGGGCTTCAAGTGGGAGCGCGTGATGAAATTCGAGGACGG
CGGCGTGGTGACCGTGACCCAGGACTCCTCCCTGCAGGACGGCGAGTTCATCTACAAGGTGAAGCTGCGC
GGCACCAACTTCCCCTCCGACGGCCCCGTGATGCAGAAGAAGACCATGGGCTGGGAGGCCCTCTCCGAGC
GGATGTACCCCGAGGACGGCGCCCTGAAGGGCGAGGTCAAGCCCAGAGTGAAGCTGAAGGACGGCGGCCA
CTACGACGCTGAGGTCAAGACCACCTACAAGGCCAAGAAGCCCGTGCAGCTGCCCGGCGCCTACAACGTC
AACCGCAAGCTGGACATCACCAGCCACAACGAGGACTACACCATCGTGGAGCAGTACGAGAGAGCCGAGG
GCCGCCACTCCACCGGCGGCATGGACGAGCTGTACAAGTCCGGACTCAGATCTCGAGCTCAAGCTTCGAA
TTCTGCAGTCGACGGTACCGCGGGCCCGGGATCCACCGGATCTAGATAACTGATCATAATCAGCCATACC
ACATTTGTAGAGGTTTTACTTGCTTTAAAAAACCTCCCACACCTCCCCCTGAACCTGAAACATAAAATGA
ATGCAATTGTTGTTGTTAACTTGTTTATTGCAGCTTATAATGGTTACAAATAAAGCAATAGCATCACAAA
TTTCACAAATAAAGCATTTTTTTCACTGCATTCTAGTTGTGGTTTGTCCAAACTCATCAATGTATCTTAA
CGCGTAAATTGTAAGCGTTAATATTTTGTTAAAATTCGCGTTAAATTTTTGTTAAATCAGCTCATTTTTT
AACCAATAGGCCGAAATCGGCAAAATCCCTTATAAATCAAAAGAATAGACCGAGATAGGGT
[37 nt withheld, positions 1812-1848]
AAAGAACGTGGACTCCAACGTCAAAGG
[49 nt withheld, positions 1876-1924]
T
[91 nt withheld, positions 1926-2016]
G
[124 nt withheld, positions 2018-2141]
CAGGTGGCACTTTTCGGGGAAATGTGCGCGGAACCCCTATTTGTTTATTTTTCTAAATACATTCAAATAT
GTATCCGCTCATGAGACAATAACCCTGATAAATGCTTCAATAATATTGAAAAAGGAAGAGTCCTGAGGCG
GAAAGAACCAGCTGTGGAATGTGTGTCAGTTAGGGTGTGGAAAGTCCCCAGGCTCCCCAGCAGGCAGAAG
TATGCAAAGCATGCATCTCAATTAGTCAGCAACCAGGTGTGGAAAGTCCCCAGGCTCCCCAGCAGGCAGA
AGTATGCAAAGCATGCATCTCAATTAGTCAGCAACCATAGTCCCGCCCCTAACTCCGCCCATCCCGCCCC
TAACTCCGCCCAGTTCCGCCCATTCTCCGCCCCATGGCTGACTAATTTTTTTTATTTATGCAGAGGCCGA
GGCCGCCTCGGCCTCTGAGCTATTCCAGAAGTAGTGAGGAGGCTTTTTTGGAGGCCTAGGCTTTTGCAAA
GATCGATCAAGAGACAGGATGAGGATCGTTTCGCATGATTGAACAAGATGGATTGCACGCAGGTTCTCCG
GCCGCTTGGGTGGAGAGGCTATTCGGCTATGACTGGGCACAACAGACAATCGGCTGCTCTGATGCCGCCG
TGTTCCGGCTGTCAGCGCAGGGGCGCCCGGTTCTTTTTGTCAAGACCGACCTGTCCGGTGCCCTGAATGA
ACTGCAAGACGAGGCAGCGCGGCTATCGTGGCTGGCCACGACGGGCGTTCCTTGCGCAGCTGTGCTCGAC
GTTGTCACTGAAGCGGGAAGGGACTGGCTGCTATTGGGCGAAGTGCCGGGGCAGGATCTCCTGTCATCTC
ACCTTGCTCCTGCCGAGAAAGTATCCATCATGGCTGATGCAATGCGGCGGCTGCATACGCTTGATCCGGC
TACCTGCCCATTCGACCACCAAGCGAAACATCGCATCGAGCGAGCACGTACTCGGATGGAAGCCGGTCTT
GTCGATCAGGATGATCTGGACGAAGAGCATCAGGGGCTCGCGCCAGCCGAACTGTTCGCCAGGCTCAAGG
CGAGCATGCCCGACGGCGAGGATCTCGTCGTGACCCATGGCGATGCCTGCTTGCCGAATATCATGGTGGA
AAATGGCCGCTTTTCTGGATTCATCGACTGTGGCCGGCTGGGTGTGGCGGACCGCTATCAGGACATAGCG
TTGGCTACCCGTGATATTGCTGAAGAGCTTGGCGGCGAATGGGCTGACCGCTTCCTCGTGCTTTACGGTA
TCGCCGCTCCCGATTCGCAGCGCATCGCCTTCTATCGCCTTCTTGACGAGTTCTTCTGAGCGGGACTCTG
GGGTTCGAAATGACCGACCAAGCGACGCCCAACCTGCCATCACGAGATTTCGATTCCACCGCCGCCTTCT
ATGAAAGGTTGGGCTTCGGAATCGTTTTCCGGGACGCCGGCTGGATGATCCTCCAGCGCGGGGATCTCAT
GCTGGAGTTCTTCGCCCACCCTAGGGGGAGGCTAACTGAAACACGGAAGGAGACAATACCGGAAGGAACC
CGCGCTATGACGGCAATAAAAAGACAGAATAAAACGCACGGTGTTGGGTCGTTTGTTCATAAACGCGGGG
TTCGGTCCCAGGGCTGGCACTCTGTCGATACCCCACCGAGACCCCATTGGGGCCAATACGCCCGCGTTTC
TTCCTTTTCCCCACCCCACCCCCCAAGTTCGGGTGAAGGCCCAGGGCTCGCAGCCAACGTCGGGGCGGCA
GGCCCTGCCATAGCCTCAGGTTACTCATATATACTTTAGATTGATTTAAAACTTCATTTTTAATTTAAAA
GGATCTAGGTGAAGATCCTTTTTGATAATCTCATGACCAAAATCCCTTAACGTGAGTTTTCGTTCCACTG
AGCGTCAGACCCCGTAGAAAAGATCAAAGGATCTTCTTGAGATCCTTTTTTTCTGCGCGTAATCTGCTGC
TTGCAAACAAAAAAACCACCGCTACCAGCGGTGGTTTGTTTGCCGGATCAAGAGCTACCAACTCTTTTTC
CGAAGGTAACTGGCTTCAGCAGAGCGCAGATACCAAATACTGTTCTTCTAGTGTAGCCGTAGTTAGGCCA
CCACTTCAAGAACTCTGTAGCACCGCCTACATACCTCGCTCTGCTAATCCTGTTACCAGTGGCTGCTGCC
AGTGGCGATAAGTCGTGTCTTACCGGGTTGGACTCAAGACGATAGTTACCGGATAAGGCGCAGCGGTCGG
GCTGAACGGGGGGTTCGTGCACACAGCCCAGCTTGGAGCGAACGACCTACACCGAACTGAGATACCTACA
GCGTGAGCTATGAGAAAGCGCCACGCTTCCCGAAGGGAGAAAGGCGGACAGGTATCCGGTAAGCGGCAGG
GTCGGAACAGGAGAGCGCACGAGGGAGCTTCCAGGGGGAAACGCCTGGTATCTTTATAGTCCTGTCGGGT
TTCGCCACCTCTGACTTGAGCGTCGATTTTTGTGATGCTCGTCAGGGGGGCGGAGCCTATGGAAAAACGC
CAGCAACGCGGCCTTTTTACGGTTCCTGGCCTTTTGCTGGCCTTTTGCTCACATG
