>Addgene plasmid #54495 | PA-mCherry1-C1 | addgene partial sequence | sequence record 90465 | CMV-F 5'-CGCAAATGGGCGGTAGGCGTG-3'
GTGAACCGTCAGATCCGCTAGCGGTCGCCACCATGGTGAGCAAGGGCGAGGAGGATAACATGGCCATCAT
TAAGGAGTTCATGCGCTTCAAGGTGCACATGGAGGGGTCCGTGAACGGCCACGTGTTCGAGATCGAGGGC
GAGGGCGAGGGCCGCCCCTACGAGGGCACCCAGACCGCCAAGCTGAAGGTGACCAAGGGCGGCCCCCTGC
CCTTCACCTGGGACATCCTGAGCCCTCAGTTCATGTACGGCTCCAATGCCTACGTGAAGCACCCCGCCGA
CATCCCCGACTACTTTAAGCTGTCCTTCCCCGAGGGCTTCAAGTGGGAGCGCGTGATGAAATTCGAGGAC
GGCGGCGTGGTGACCGTGACCCAGGACTCCTCCCTGCAGGACGGCGAGTTCATCTACAAGGTGAAGCTGC
GCGGCACCAACTTCCCCTCCGACGGCCCCGTGATGCAGAAGAAGACCATGGGCTGGGAGGCCCTCTCCGA
GCGGATGTACCCCGAGGACGGCGCCCTGAAGGGCGAGGTCAAGCCCAGAGTGAAGCTGAAGGACGGCGGC
CACTACGACGCTGAGGTCAAGACCACCTACAAGGCCAAGAAGCCCGTGCAGCTGCCCGGCGCCTACAACG
TCAACCGCAAGCTGGACATCACCAGCCACAACGAGGACTACACCATCGTGGAGCAGTACGAGAGAGCCGA
GGGCCGCCACTCCACCGGCGGCATGGACGAGCTGTACAAGTCCGGACTCAGATCTCGAGCTCAAGCTTCG
AATTCTGCAGTCGACGGTACCGCGGGCCCGGGATCCACCGGATCTAGATAACTGATCATAATCAGCCATA
CCACATTTGTAGAGGTT
